>Addgene plasmid #39872 | pcDNA3-cdc2-AF (718) | addgene partial sequence | sequence record 102769 | CMV-F 5'-CGCAAATGGGCGGTAGGCGTG-3'
CTATATAAGCAGAGCTCTCTGGCTAACTAGAGAACCCACTGCTTACTGGCTTATCGAAATTAATACGACT
CACTATAGGGAGACCCAAGCTTGGTACCGAGCTCGGATCCGGTGGTGGTGCAAATCAAAGAACTGCTCCT
CAGTGGATGTTGCCTTTACTTCTAGGCCTGTACGGAAGTGTTACTTCTGCTCTAAAAGCTGCTGCAGGGG
GGGGGGGGCACTTGGCTTCAAAGCTGGCTCTTGG
