>Addgene plasmid #39872 | pcDNA3-cdc2-AF (718) | addgene partial sequence | sequence record 102774 | BGH-rev 5'-TAGAAGGCACAGTCGAGG-3'
TTTAGGTGACACTATAGAATAGGGCCCTCTAGATGCATGCTCGAGCGGCCGCCAGTGTGATGGATATCTG
CAGAATTCACTTAGACAAAAAGCTTTCAAAACCTACCTAAAAATAAGATAGTTCATAAATTTTCAAAACT
GTTCTTCCCTGTTGCGGACAGCCCTTGATCTTTGTAAGACTTAGCAAATTTTGGCATGCTCTCATGTTAG
CTTTTTAAGTTACTGAAAACTCCTATAAATTTAGCATCATTTCTCAAATCTGTATAGTTTTCTCATTCCG
AATGCTTAAACATTTAGGTCAAAAATTAAAATACCAGTAGAAAAATATTCATCTTTAGCCAGGTTGTATA
GTTAACAACATGGCAAGAAACTGATGAGAACATTTAAACATTCAGAGCATAAAAATACTTCAAAGCATTA
CGAAACTTGAACTTAGCATTTTCCTAAATTTTAGTAGTTCCAACTACAGGAAAATAAAACTGCCATAAGG
ACTGAGATGATTTAAGCCAACTCAAATTTTTTCCTGATTCCTGACATCAATATTATAGTTTTATTATAGT
AACAAATAGTTGTTACAGTGAGACCTACACACATTTACAGAATTATATTTAAATTCATATAGAATATTTA
CATTTTTAAGTTATATTTTTGAAATTAGAAGACGAAGTACAGCTGAAGTTTGATAACAAAGAAATATATA
TAAGACAAAAATAGACAAGAGTTAACAATAAAAACACAACTATCTGTTGACATAACATATGGAAACTTTT
TGTCAGAAAGCTACATCTTCTTAATCTGATTGTCCAAATCATTAAAATATGGATGATTCAGTGCCATTTT
GCCAGAAATTCGTTTGGCTGGATCATAGATTAACATTTTCGAGAGCAAATCCAAGCCATTTTCATCCAAG
TTTTTGACATGGGATGCTAGGCTTCCTGGTTTCCATTTGGGAAATGTATTCTTATAGTCCTGTAAAGATT
CCACTTCTGGCCACACTTCATTATTGGGAGTGCCCAAAGCTCTGAAAATCCTGAAGAGTTGATCAATTTC
TGAATCCCCATGGAAAAGTGGTTTCTTAGTTGCTAGTTCAGCAAATATGGTGCCTATACTCCAAATGTCA
ACT
