>Addgene plasmid #39872 | pcDNA3-cdc2-AF (718) | addgene partial sequence | sequence record 104311 | hCDK1-R 5'-CCATTTTGCCAGAAATTCGT-3'
TAACATTTTCGAGAGCAAATCCAAGCCATTTTCATCCAAGTTTTTGACATGGGATGCTAGGCTTCCTGGT
TTCCATTTGGGAAATGTATTCTTATAGTCCTGTAAAGATTCCACTTCTGGCCACACTTCATTATTGGGAG
TGCCCAAAGCTCTGAAAATCCTGAAGAGTTGATCAATTTCTGAATCCCCATGGAAAAGTGGTTTCTTAGT
TGCTAGTTCAGCAAATATGGTGCCTATACTCCAAATGTCAACTGGAGTTGAGTAACGAGCTGACCCCAGC
AATACTTCTGGAGATCTGTACCAGAGTGTTACTACCTCATGTGTATATACTCTGATAGGTATTCCAAAAG
CTCTGGCAAGGCCAAAATCAGCCAGTTTAATTGTTCCTTTGTCATCAATCAAGAGATTTTGAGGTTTTAA
GTCTCTGTGAAGAACTCTTCTAGAGTGACAAAACACAATCCCCTGTAGGATTTGGTATAAATAACTCTTA
ACAAGTGAAGAATCCATGTACTGACCAGGAGGGATAGAATCCAAGTATTTCTTCAGATCCATGGAAAGAA
ACTCAAAGATGAGATATAACCTGGAATCCTGCATAAGCACATCCTGAAGACTGACTATATTTGGATGACG
AAGTTCCTTTAATAGAGAAATTTCCCGAATTGCAGTACTAGGAACCCCTTCCTCTTCACTTTCTAGTCTG
ATTTTTTTCATGGCTACCACTTGACCTGTAGTTTTGTGTCTACCCTTATACACAACTCCAAAGGCACCTT
CTCCAATTTTCTCTATTTTGGTATAATCTTCCATATGTAGTCAATGGGTATGGTAGATCCCGGCTTATTA
TTCCGCGGCGGCCGCAGCGGCAGCTACAACAACCGCGTCGCTCTCCGCTCAATTTCCAAGAGCCAGCTTT
GAAGCCAAGTGCCCCCCCCCCC
