[The description below was written by a language model from this plasmid's Addgene catalogue record.]
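Description:
pcDNA3-cdc2-AF (718) is a mammalian expression plasmid built on the pcDNA3 backbone, carrying a mutant form of human Cdc2 (CDK1, also known as p34cdc2). It is propagated in E. coli under ampicillin selection, and the backbone's neomycin resistance marker allows G418 selection of transfected mammalian cells for stable lines. The insert sits between BamHI and EcoRI sites, both retained, and is transcribed from the strong constitutive CMV promoter. The use of a BGH reverse sequencing primer is consistent with the bovine growth hormone polyadenylation signal that normally lies downstream of the pcDNA3 cloning site. No epitope tag or fluorescent fusion is recorded, and the copy number is listed as unknown.

The "AF" designation refers to two substitutions, T14A and Y15F, which replace the inhibitory phosphorylation sites in the kinase's ATP-binding region with non-phosphorylatable residues. According to the depositor, the resulting Cdk1 cannot be down-regulated by Wee1, so once it is partnered with cyclin it escapes the inhibitory phosphorylation that normally holds the complex inactive until mitotic entry. Such a construct is typically used to express a deregulated Cdk1 in mammalian cells in order to study control of the G2/M transition and of cyclin B–Cdk1 (MPF) activity; the associated work concerned regulation of MPF localization by nuclear export. The depositor also notes that the clone may contain a few mismatches relative to the reference CDK1 untranslated region, which implies some UTR sequence is included with the coding region. These differences are stated not to affect plasmid function.
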