Addgene plasmid #39872: pcDNA3-cdc2-AF (718)
Depositing lab: Jonathon Pines. Depositing organization: University of Cambridge. Publication: MPF localization is controlled by nuclear export. Hagting A, Karlsson C, Clute P, Jackman M, Pines J. EMBO J. 1998 Jul 15;17(14):4127-38. 10.1093/emboj/17.14.4127 PubMed 9670027.
Backbone
  Vector backbone: pcDNA3
  Backbone manufacturer: Invitrogen
  Vector type: Mammalian Expression
  Selectable markers: Neomycin (select with G418)
Growth in bacteria
  Bacterial resistance: Ampicillin, 100 μg/mL
  Growth temperature: 37°C
  Growth strain: DH5alpha
  Copy number: Unknown
Gene/Insert
  Gene/Insert name: Cdc2
  Species: H. sapiens (human)
  Mutation: AF = T14A, Y15F
  Entrez Gene: CDK1 (a.k.a. CDC2, CDC28A, P34CDC2)
  Promoter: CMV
  Cloning method: Restriction Enzyme; 5′ cloning site BamHI (not destroyed); 3′ cloning site EcoRI (not destroyed)
  Sequencing primers: 5′ CMV-F; 3′ BGH-rev
Terms and licenses: Academic/Nonprofit Terms; Industry Terms: Not Available to Industry
Depositor comments: Phosphorylation site mutant of cdc2/Cdk1 that cannot be down-regulated by Wee1. Please note that this construct may also have a few mismatches from the available sequence for the CDK1 UTR. These changes do not affect plasmid function.
How to cite: pcDNA3-cdc2-AF (718) was a gift from Jonathon Pines (Addgene plasmid # 39872 ; http://n2t.net/addgene:39872 ; RRID:Addgene_39872)
